Addgene plasmid #83691: MSCV-6NBC-GFP-PGK-Puro-Barcode14
Purpose: individual 6N barcode to make barcoded cell line variants
Depositing lab: Monte Winslow. Depositing organization: Stanford University. Publication: An in vivo multiplexed small-molecule screening platform. Gruner BM, Schulze CJ, Yang D, Ogasawara D, Dix MM, Rogers ZN, Chuang CH, McFarland CD, Chiou SH, Brown JM, Cravatt BF, Bogyo M, Winslow MM. Nat Methods. 2016 Sep 12. doi: 10.1038/nmeth.3992. PubMed 27617390.
Backbone
  Vector backbone: MSCV
  Vector type: Retroviral
  Selectable markers: Puromycin
Growth in bacteria
  Bacterial resistance: Ampicillin, 100 μg/mL
  Growth temperature: 37°C
  Growth strain: DH5alpha
  Copy number: High Copy
Gene/Insert
  Gene/Insert name: Barcode14
  Species: Synthetic
  Cloning method: Restriction Enzyme; 5′ cloning site BglII (destroyed during cloning); 3′ cloning site EcoRI (not destroyed)
  Sequencing primers: 5′ CCCTTGAACCTCCTCGTTCGACC
Terms and licenses: Academic/Nonprofit Terms; Industry Terms: Not Available to Industry
How to cite: MSCV-6NBC-GFP-PGK-Puro-Barcode14 was a gift from Monte Winslow (Addgene plasmid # 83691 ; http://n2t.net/addgene:83691 ; RRID:Addgene_83691)
