[The description below was written by a language model from this plasmid's Addgene catalogue record and the feature table of its GenBank file.]
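Description:
MSCV-6NBC-GFP-PGK-Puro-Barcode14 is a 7,018 bp gammaretroviral transfer plasmid built on the murine stem cell virus (MSCV) backbone. It is one member of a set of vectors that each carry a distinct synthetic six-nucleotide (6N) barcode. It is propagated in E. coli as a high-copy plasmid through a ColE1/pUC-type origin, with selection by ampicillin resistance (beta-lactamase under its own promoter). Remnants of the lac promoter/operator region from the cloning backbone are also present.

The proviral region is flanked by 5' and 3' long terminal repeats from murine embryonic stem cell virus. It includes the Psi packaging signal and a truncated MMLV gag segment lacking its start codon, which together allow efficient encapsidation of the vector RNA when viral proteins are supplied in trans by a packaging system. Downstream of the packaging region lies an EGFP coding sequence with no annotated internal promoter, so it is presumably expressed from the 5' LTR. It is followed by a mouse PGK promoter driving puromycin N-acetyltransferase. Transduced mammalian cells can therefore be identified by green fluorescence and enriched by puromycin selection.

The barcode was inserted by restriction cloning between BglII (destroyed) and EcoRI sites. It is not annotated as a separate feature in the table, so the record does not state its exact position, although the construct name places it ahead of GFP. Stable integration of the provirus gives each cell line variant a heritable DNA tag. The associated publication title indicates use in an in vivo multiplexed small-molecule screening platform, consistent with pooling differently barcoded lines and distinguishing them by their barcodes.
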