LOCUS       Exported 7018 bp ds-DNA circular SYN 13-MAY-2021
DEFINITION  individual 6N barcode to make barcoded cell line variants.
ACCESSION   .
VERSION     .
KEYWORDS    MSCV-6NBC-GFP-PGK-Puro-Barcode14
SOURCE      synthetic DNA construct
  ORGANISM  synthetic DNA construct
REFERENCE   1 (bases 1 to 7018)
  AUTHORS   Gruner BM, Schulze CJ, Yang D, Ogasawara D, Dix MM, Rogers ZN,
            Chuang CH, McFarland CD, Chiou SH, Brown JM, Cravatt BF, Bogyo M,
            Winslow MM
  TITLE     An in vivo multiplexed small-molecule screening platform.
  JOURNAL   Nat Methods. 2016 Sep 12. doi: 10.1038/nmeth.3992.
  PUBMED    27617390
REFERENCE   2 (bases 1 to 7018)
  AUTHORS   .
  TITLE     Direct Submission
  JOURNAL   Exported May 13, 2021 from SnapGene Server 1.1.58
            http://www.snapgene.com
FEATURES             Location/Qualifiers
     source          1..7018
                     /organism="synthetic DNA construct"
                     /mol_type="other DNA"
     misc_feature    579..920
                     /label=MESV Psi
                     /note="packaging signal of murine embryonic stem cell
                     virus"
     CDS             987..1403
                     /label=gag (truncated)
                     /note="truncated Moloney murine leukemia virus (MMLV) gag
                     gene lacking the start codon"
     primer_bind     1333..1355
                     /label=pLXSN 5'
                     /note="Murine stem cell virus, forward primer. Also called
                     MSCV"
     primer_bind     1371..1387
                     /label=pBABE 5'
                     /note="Psi packaging signal, forward primer for pBABE
                     vectors"
     CDS             1427..2143
                     /codon_start=1
                     /product="enhanced GFP"
                     /label=EGFP
                     /translation="MVSKGEELFTGVVPILVELDGDVNGHKFSVSGEGEGDATYGKLTL
                     KFICTTGKLPVPWPTLVTTLTYGVQCFSRYPDHMKQHDFFKSAMPEGYVQERTIFFKDD
                     GNYKTRAEVKFEGDTLVNRIELKGIDFKEDGNILGHKLEYNYNSHNVYIMADKQKNGIK
                     VNFKIRHNIEDGSVQLADHYQQNTPIGDGPVLLPDNHYLSTQSALSKDPNEKRDHMVLL
                     EFVTAAGITLGMDELYK"
     primer_bind     complement(1472..1493)
                     /label=EGFP-N
                     /note="EGFP, reverse primer"
     primer_bind     complement(1733..1752)
                     /label=EXFP-R
                     /note="For distinguishing EGFP variants, reverse primer"
     primer_bind     2080..2101
                     /label=EGFP-C
                     /note="EGFP, forward primer"
     promoter        2161..2660
                     /label=PGK promoter
                     /note="mouse phosphoglycerate kinase 1 promoter"
     primer_bind     complement(2196..2219)
                     /label=MSCV-rev
                     /note="Murine stem cell virus, reverse primer"
     primer_bind     2593..2612
                     /label=mPGK-F
                     /note="Mouse PGK promoter, forward primer"
     CDS             2681..3280
                     /codon_start=1
                     /gene="pac from Streptomyces alboniger"
                     /product="puromycin N-acetyltransferase"
                     /label=PuroR
                     /note="confers resistance to puromycin"
                     /translation="MTEYKPTVRLATRDDVPRAVRTLAAAFADYPATRHTVDPDRHIER
                     VTELQELFLTRVGLDIGKVWVADDGAAVAVWTTPESVEAGAVFAEIGPRMAELSGSRLA
                     AQQQMEGLLAPHRPKEPAWFLATVGVSPDHQGKGLGSAVVLPGVEAAERAGVPAFLETS
                     APRNLPFYERLGFTVTADVEVPEGPRTWCMTRKPGA"
     primer_bind     complement(2681..2700)
                     /label=Puro-R
                     /note="Puromycin resistance gene, reverse primer. Also
                     called puro-variant-R"
     primer_bind     3177..3197
                     /label=Puro-F
                     /note="Puromycin resistance gene, forward primer"
     LTR             3380..3894
                     /label=3' LTR
                     /note="3' long terminal repeat from murine embryonic stem
                     cell virus"
     primer_bind     complement(4063..4079)
                     /label=M13 rev
                     /note="common sequencing primer, one of multiple similar
                     variants"
     primer_bind     complement(4063..4079)
                     /label=M13 Reverse
                     /note="In lacZ gene. Also called M13-rev"
     primer_bind     complement(4076..4098)
                     /label=M13/pUC Reverse
                     /note="In lacZ gene"
     protein_bind    4087..4103
                     /label=lac operator
                     /bound_moiety="lac repressor encoded by lacI"
                     /note="The lac repressor binds to the lac operator to
                     inhibit transcription in E. coli. This inhibition can be
                     relieved by adding lactose or
                     isopropyl-beta-D-thiogalactopyranoside (IPTG)."
     promoter        complement(4111..4141)
                     /label=lac promoter
                     /note="promoter for the E. coli lac operon"
     protein_bind    4156..4177
                     /label=CAP binding site
                     /bound_moiety="E. coli catabolite activator protein"
                     /note="CAP binding activates transcription in the presence
                     of cAMP."
     primer_bind     complement(4294..4311)
                     /label=L4440
                     /note="L4440 vector, forward primer"
     rep_origin      complement(4465..5053)
                     /direction=LEFT
                     /label=ori
                     /note="high-copy-number ColE1/pMB1/pBR322/pUC origin of
                     replication"
     primer_bind     complement(4545..4564)
                     /label=pBR322ori-F
                     /note="pBR322 origin, forward primer"
     CDS             complement(5224..6084)
                     /codon_start=1
                     /gene="bla"
                     /product="beta-lactamase"
                     /label=AmpR
                     /note="confers resistance to ampicillin, carbenicillin, and
                     related antibiotics"
                     /translation="MSIQHFRVALIPFFAAFCLPVFAHPETLVKVKDAEDQLGARVGYI
                     ELDLNSGKILESFRPEERFPMMSTFKVLLCGAVLSRIDAGQEQLGRRIHYSQNDLVEYS
                     PVTEKHLTDGMTVRELCSAAITMSDNTAANLLLTTIGGPKELTAFLHNMGDHVTRLDRW
                     EPELNEAIPNDERDTTMPVAMATTLRKLLTGELLTLASRQQLIDWMEADKVAGPLLRSA
                     LPAGWFIADKSGAGERGSRGIIAALGPDGKPSRIVVIYTTGSQATMDERNRQIAEIGAS
                     LIKHW"
     primer_bind     5847..5866
                     /label=Amp-R
                     /note="Ampicillin resistance gene, reverse primer"
     promoter        complement(6085..6189)
                     /gene="bla"
                     /label=AmpR promoter
     primer_bind     6257..6275
                     /label=pBRforEco
                     /note="pBR322 vectors, upsteam of EcoRI site, forward
                     primer"
     primer_bind     complement(6313..6335)
                     /label=pGEX 3'
                     /note="pGEX vectors, reverse primer"
     primer_bind     6435..6454
                     /label=pRS-marker
                     /note="pRS vectors, use to sequence yeast selectable
                     marker"
     primer_bind     6648..6670
                     /label=M13/pUC Forward
                     /note="In lacZ gene"
     primer_bind     6798..6817
                     /label=pBRrevBam
                     /note="pBR322 vectors, tet region, downstream of BamHI,
                     reverse primer"
     LTR             7017..515
                     /label=5' LTR
                     /note="5' long terminal repeat from murine embryonic stem
                     cell virus"
ORIGIN
        1 tgaaagaccc cacctgtagg tttggcaagc tagcttaagt aacgccattt tgcaaggcat
       61 ggaaaataca taactgagaa tagagaagtt cagatcaagg ttaggaacag agagacagca
      121 gaatatgggc caaacaggat atctgtggta agcagttcct gccccggctc agggccaaga
      181 acagatggtc cccagatgcg gtcccgccct cagcagtttc tagagaacca tcagatgttt
      241 ccagggtgcc ccaaggacct gaaatgaccc tgtgccttat ttgaactaac caatcagttc
      301 gcttctcgct tctgttcgcg cgcttctgct ccccgagctc aataaaagag cccacaaccc
      361 ctcactcggc gcgccagtcc tccgatagac tgcgtcgccc gggtacccgt attcccaata
      421 aagcctcttg ctgtttgcat ccgaatcgtg gactcgctga tccttgggag ggtctcctca
      481 gattgattga ctgcccacct cgggggtctt tcatttggag gttccaccga gatttggaga
      541 cccctgccca gggaccaccg acccccccgc cgggaggtaa gctggccagc ggtcgtttcg
      601 tgtctgtctc tgtctttgtg cgtgtttgtg ccggcatcta atgtttgcgc ctgcgtctgt
      661 actagttagc taactagctc tgtatctggc ggacccgtgg tggaactgac gagttctgaa
      721 cacccggccg caaccctggg agacgtccca gggactttgg gggccgtttt tgtggcccga
      781 cctgaggaag ggagtcgatg tggaatccga ccccgtcagg atatgtggtt ctggtaggag
      841 acgagaacct aaaacagttc ccgcctccgt ctgaattttt gctttcggtt tggaaccgaa
      901 gccgcgcgtc ttgtctgctg cagcgctgca gcatcgttct gtgttgtctc tgtctgactg
      961 tgtttctgta tttgtctgaa aattagggcc agactgttac cactccctta agtttgacct
     1021 taggtcactg gaaagatgtc gagcggatcg ctcacaacca gtcggtagat gtcaagaaga
     1081 gacgttgggt taccttctgc tctgcagaat ggccaacctt taacgtcgga tggccgcgag
     1141 acggcacctt taaccgagac ctcatcaccc aggttaagat caaggtcttt tcacctggcc
     1201 cgcatggaca cccagaccag gtcccctaca tcgtgacctg ggaagccttg gcttttgacc
     1261 cccctccctg ggtcaagccc tttgtacacc ctaagcctcc gcctcctctt cctccatccg
     1321 ccccgtctct cccccttgaa cctcctcgtt cgaccccgcc tcgatcctcc ctttatccag
     1381 ccctcactcc ttctctaggc gccggaatta gatccttcac accaccatgg tgagcaaggg
     1441 cgaggagctg ttcaccgggg tggtgcccat cctggtcgag ctggacggcg acgtaaacgg
     1501 ccacaagttc agcgtgtccg gcgagggcga gggcgatgcc acctacggca agctgaccct
     1561 gaagttcatc tgcaccaccg gcaagctgcc cgtgccctgg cccaccctcg tgaccaccct
     1621 gacctacggc gtgcagtgct tcagccgcta ccccgaccac atgaagcagc acgacttctt
     1681 caagtccgcc atgcccgaag gctacgtcca ggagcgcacc atcttcttca aggacgacgg
     1741 caactacaag acccgcgccg aggtgaagtt cgagggcgac accctggtga accgcatcga
     1801 gctgaagggc atcgacttca aggaggacgg caacatcctg gggcacaagc tggagtacaa
     1861 ctacaacagc cacaacgtct atatcatggc cgacaagcag aagaacggca tcaaggtgaa
     1921 cttcaagatc cgccacaaca tcgaggacgg cagcgtgcag ctcgccgacc actaccagca
     1981 gaacaccccc atcggcgacg gccccgtgct gctgcccgac aaccactacc tgagcaccca
     2041 gtccgccctg agcaaagacc ccaacgagaa gcgcgatcac atggtcctgc tggagttcgt
     2101 gaccgccgcc gggatcactc tcggcatgga cgagctgtac aagtagcgga gaattctacc
     2161 gggtagggga ggcgcttttc ccaaggcagt ctggagcatg cgctttagca gccccgctgg
     2221 gcacttggcg ctacacaagt ggcctctggc ctcgcacaca ttccacatcc accggtaggc
     2281 gccaaccggc tccgttcttt ggtggcccct tcgcgccacc ttctactcct cccctagtca
     2341 ggaagttccc ccccgccccg cagctcgcgt cgtgcaggac gtgacaaatg gaagtagcac
     2401 gtctcactag tctcgtgcag atggacagca ccgctgagca atggaagcgg gtaggccttt
     2461 ggggcagcgg ccaatagcag ctttgctcct tcgctttctg ggctcagagg ctgggaaggg
     2521 gtgggtccgg gggcgggctc aggggcgggc tcaggggcgg ggcgggcgcc cgaaggtcct
     2581 ccggaggccc ggcattctgc acgcttcaaa agcgcacgtc tgccgcgctg ttctcctctt
     2641 cctcatctcc gggcctttcg acctgcagcc caagcttacc atgaccgagt acaagcccac
     2701 ggtgcgcctc gccacccgcg acgacgtccc cagggccgta cgcaccctcg ccgccgcgtt
     2761 cgccgactac cccgccacgc gccacaccgt cgatccggac cgccacatcg agcgggtcac
     2821 cgagctgcaa gaactcttcc tcacgcgcgt cgggctcgac atcggcaagg tgtgggtcgc
     2881 ggacgacggc gccgcggtgg cggtctggac cacgccggag agcgtcgaag cgggggcggt
     2941 gttcgccgag atcggcccgc gcatggccga gttgagcggt tcccggctgg ccgcgcagca
     3001 acagatggaa ggcctcctgg cgccgcaccg gcccaaggag cccgcgtggt tcctggccac
     3061 cgtcggcgtc tcgcccgacc accagggcaa gggtctgggc agcgccgtcg tgctccccgg
     3121 agtggaggcg gccgagcgcg ccggggtgcc cgccttcctg gagacctccg cgccccgcaa
     3181 cctccccttc tacgagcggc tcggcttcac cgtcaccgcc gacgtcgagg tgcccgaagg
     3241 accgcgcacc tggtgcatga cccgcaagcc cggtgcctga cgcccgcccc acgacccgca
     3301 gcgcccgacc gaaaggagcg cacgacccca tgcatcgata aaataaaaga ttttatttag
     3361 tctccagaaa aaggggggaa tgaaagaccc cacctgtagg tttggcaagc tagcttaagt
     3421 aacgccattt tgcaaggcat ggaaaataca taactgagaa tagagaagtt cagatcaagg
     3481 ttaggaacag agagacagca gaatatgggc caaacaggat atctgtggta agcagttcct
     3541 gccccggctc agggccaaga acagatggtc cccagatgcg gtcccgccct cagcagtttc
     3601 tagagaacca tcagatgttt ccagggtgcc ccaaggacct gaaatgaccc tgtgccttat
     3661 ttgaactaac caatcagttc gcttctcgct tctgttcgcg cgcttctgct ccccgagctc
     3721 aataaaagag cccacaaccc ctcactcggc gcgccagtcc tccgatagac tgcgtcgccc
     3781 gggtacccgt gtatccaata aaccctcttg cagttgcatc cgacttgtgg tctcgctgtt
     3841 ccttgggagg gtctcctctg agtgattgac tacccgtcag cgggggtctt tcatgggtaa
     3901 cagtttcttg aagttggaga acaacattct gagggtagga gtcgaatatt aagtaatcct
     3961 gactcaatta gccactgttt tgaatccaca tactccaata ctcctgaaat agttcattat
     4021 ggacagcgca gaagagctgg ggagaattaa ttcgtaatca tggtcatagc tgtttcctgt
     4081 gtgaaattgt tatccgctca caattccaca caacatacga gccggaagca taaagtgtaa
     4141 agcctggggt gcctaatgag tgagctaact cacattaatt gcgttgcgct cactgcccgc
     4201 tttccagtcg ggaaacctgt cgtgccagct gcattaatga atcggccaac gcgcggggag
     4261 aggcggtttg cgtattgggc gctcttccgc ttcctcgctc actgactcgc tgcgctcggt
     4321 cgttcggctg cggcgagcgg tatcagctca ctcaaaggcg gtaatacggt tatccacaga
     4381 atcaggggat aacgcaggaa agaacatgtg agcaaaaggc cagcaaaagg ccaggaaccg
     4441 taaaaaggcc gcgttgctgg cgtttttcca taggctccgc ccccctgacg agcatcacaa
     4501 aaatcgacgc tcaagtcaga ggtggcgaaa cccgacagga ctataaagat accaggcgtt
     4561 tccccctgga agctccctcg tgcgctctcc tgttccgacc ctgccgctta ccggatacct
     4621 gtccgccttt ctcccttcgg gaagcgtggc gctttctcat agctcacgct gtaggtatct
     4681 cagttcggtg taggtcgttc gctccaagct gggctgtgtg cacgaacccc ccgttcagcc
     4741 cgaccgctgc gccttatccg gtaactatcg tcttgagtcc aacccggtaa gacacgactt
     4801 atcgccactg gcagcagcca ctggtaacag gattagcaga gcgaggtatg taggcggtgc
     4861 tacagagttc ttgaagtggt ggcctaacta cggctacact agaaggacag tatttggtat
     4921 ctgcgctctg ctgaagccag ttaccttcgg aaaaagagtt ggtagctctt gatccggcaa
     4981 acaaaccacc gctggtagcg gtggtttttt tgtttgcaag cagcagatta cgcgcagaaa
     5041 aaaaggatct caagaagatc ctttgatctt ttctacgggg tctgacgctc agtggaacga
     5101 aaactcacgt taagggattt tggtcatgag attatcaaaa aggatcttca cctagatcct
     5161 tttaaattaa aaatgaagtt ttaaatcaat ctaaagtata tatgagtaaa cttggtctga
     5221 cagttaccaa tgcttaatca gtgaggcacc tatctcagcg atctgtctat ttcgttcatc
     5281 catagttgcc tgactccccg tcgtgtagat aactacgata cgggagggct taccatctgg
     5341 ccccagtgct gcaatgatac cgcgagaccc acgctcaccg gctccagatt tatcagcaat
     5401 aaaccagcca gccggaaggg ccgagcgcag aagtggtcct gcaactttat ccgcctccat
     5461 ccagtctatt aattgttgcc gggaagctag agtaagtagt tcgccagtta atagtttgcg
     5521 caacgttgtt gccattgcta caggcatcgt ggtgtcacgc tcgtcgtttg gtatggcttc
     5581 attcagctcc ggttcccaac gatcaaggcg agttacatga tcccccatgt tgtgcaaaaa
     5641 agcggttagc tccttcggtc ctccgatcgt tgtcagaagt aagttggccg cagtgttatc
     5701 actcatggtt atggcagcac tgcataattc tcttactgtc atgccatccg taagatgctt
     5761 ttctgtgact ggtgagtact caaccaagtc attctgagaa tagtgtatgc ggcgaccgag
     5821 ttgctcttgc ccggcgtcaa tacgggataa taccgcgcca catagcagaa ctttaaaagt
     5881 gctcatcatt ggaaaacgtt cttcggggcg aaaactctca aggatcttac cgctgttgag
     5941 atccagttcg atgtaaccca ctcgtgcacc caactgatct tcagcatctt ttactttcac
     6001 cagcgtttct gggtgagcaa aaacaggaag gcaaaatgcc gcaaaaaagg gaataagggc
     6061 gacacggaaa tgttgaatac tcatactctt cctttttcaa tattattgaa gcatttatca
     6121 gggttattgt ctcatgagcg gatacatatt tgaatgtatt tagaaaaata aacaaatagg
     6181 ggttccgcgc acatttcccc gaaaagtgcc acctgacgtc taagaaacca ttattatcat
     6241 gacattaacc tataaaaata ggcgtatcac gaggcccttt cgtctcgcgc gtttcggtga
     6301 tgacggtgaa aacctctgac acatgcagct cccggagacg gtcacagctt gtctgtaagc
     6361 ggatgccggg agcagacaag cccgtcaggg cgcgtcagcg ggtgttggcg ggtgtcgggg
     6421 ctggcttaac tatgcggcat cagagcagat tgtactgaga gtgcaccata tgcggtgtga
     6481 aataccgcac agatgcgtaa ggagaaaata ccgcatcagg cgccattcgc cattcaggct
     6541 gcgcaactgt tgggaagggc gatcggtgcg ggcctcttcg ctattacgcc agctggcgaa
     6601 agggggatgt gctgcaaggc gattaagttg ggtaacgcca gggttttccc agtcacgacg
     6661 ttgtaaaacg acggcgcaag gaatggtgca tgcaaggaga tggcgcccaa cagtcccccg
     6721 gccacggggc ctgccaccat acccacgccg aaacaagcgc tcatgagccc gaagtggcga
     6781 gcccgatctt ccccatcggt gatgtcggcg atataggcgc cagcaaccgc acctgtggcg
     6841 ccggtgatgc cggccacgat gcgtccggcg tagaggcgat tagtccaatt tgttaaagac
     6901 aggatatcag tggtccaggc tctagttttg actcaacaat atcaccagct gaagcctata
     6961 gagtacgagc catagataaa ataaaagatt ttatttagtc tccagaaaaa ggggggaa
//
