>Addgene plasmid #83691 | MSCV-6NBC-GFP-PGK-Puro-Barcode14 | addgene partial sequence | sequence record 165149 | pLXSN5 5'-CCCTTGAACCTCCTCGTTCGACC-3'
CAGCCCTCACTCCTTCTCTAGGCGCCGGAATTAGATCCTTCACACCACCATGGTGAGCAAGGGCGAGGAG
CTGTTCACCGGGGTGGTGCCCATCCTGGTCGAGCTGGACGGCGACGTAAACGGCCACAAGTTCAGCGTGT
CCGGCGAGGGCGAGGGCGATGCCACCTACGGCAAGCTGACCCTGAAGTTCATCTGCACCACCGGCAAGCT
GCCCGTGCCCTGGCCCACCCTCGTGACCACCCTGACCTACGGCGTGCAGTGCTTCAGCCGCTACCCCGAC
CACATGAAGCAGCACGACTTCTTCAAGTCCGCCATGCCCGAAGGCTACGTCCAGGAGCGCACCATCTTCT
TCAAGGACGACGGCAACTACAAGACCCGCGCCGAGGTGAAGTTCGAGGGCGACACCCTGGTGAACCGCAT
CGAGCTGAAGGGCATCGACTTCAAGGAGGACGGCAACATCCTGGGGCACAAGCTGGAGTACAACTACAAC
AGCCACAACGTCTATATCATGGCCGACAAGCAGAAGAACGGCATCAAGGTGAACTTCAAGATCCGCCACA
ACATCGAGGACGGCAGCGTGCAGCTCGCCGACCACTACCAGCAGAACACCCCCATCGGCGACGGCCCCGT
GCTGCTGCCCGACAACCACTACCTGAGCACCCAGTCCGCCCTGAGCAAAGACCCCAACGAGAAGCGCGAT
CACATGGTCCTGCTGGAGTTCGTGACCGCCGCCGGGATCACTCTCGGCATGGACGAGCTGTACAAGTAGC
GGAGAATTCTACCGGGTAGGGGA
